>Addgene plasmid #75524 | VRK1 gRNA (BRDN0001149207) | addgene full sequence | sequence record 184052 | Addgene Assembled Sequence
CCCGGGTGCAAAGATGGATAAAGTTTTAAACAGAGAGGAATCTTTGCAGCTAATGGACCTTCTAGGTCTT
GAAAGGAGTGGGAATTGGCTCCGGTGCCCGTCAGTGGGCAGAGCGCACATCGCCCACAGTCCCCGAGAAG
TTGGGGGGAGGGGTCGGCAATTGATCCGGTGCCTAGAGAAGGTGGCGCGGGGTAAACTGGGAAAGTGATG
TCGTGTACTGGCTCCGCCTTTTTCCCGAGGGTGGGGGAGAACCGTATATAAGTGCAGTAGTCGCCGTGAA
CGTTCTTTTTCGCAACGGGTTTGCCGCCAGAACACAGGTAAGTGCCGTGTGTGGTTCCCGCGGGCCTGGC
CTCTTTACGGGTTATGGCCCTTGCGTGCCTTGAATTACTTCCACCTGGCTGCAGTACGTGATTCTTGATC
CCGAGCTTCGGGTTGGAAGTGGGTGGGAGAGTTCGAGGCCTTGCGCTTAAGGAGCCCCTTCGCCTCGTGC
TTGAGTTGAGGCCTGGCCTGGGCGCTGGGGCCGCCGCGTGCGAATCTGGTGGCACCTTCGCGCCTGTCTC
GCTGCTTTCGATAAGTCTCTAGCCATTTAAAATTTTTGATGACCTGCTGCGACGCTTTTTTTCTGGCAAG
ATAGTCTTGTAAATGCGGGCCAAGATCTGCACACTGGTATTTCGGTTTTTGGGGCCGCGGGCGGCGACGG
GGCCCGTGCGTCCCAGCGCACATGTTCGGCGAGGCGGGGCCTGCGAGCGCGGCCACCGAGAATCGGACGG
GGGTAGTCTCAAGCTGGCCGGCCTGCTCTGGTGCCTGGCCTCGCGCCGCCGTGTATCGCCCCGCCCTGGG
CGGCAAGGCTGGCCCGGTCGGCACCAGTTGCGTGAGCGGAAAGATGGCCGCTTCCCGGCCCTGCTGCAGG
GAGCTCAAAATGGAGGACGCGGCGCTCGGGAGAGCGGGCGGGTGAGTCACCCACACAAAGGAAAAGGGCC
TTTCCGTCCTCAGCCGTCGCTTCATGTGACTCCACGGAGTACCGGGCGCCGTCCAGGCACCTCGATTAGT
TCTCGAGCTTTTGGAGTACGTCGTCTTTAGGTTGGGGGGAGGGGTTTTATGCGATGGAGTTTCCCCACAC
TGAGTGGGTGGAGACTGAAGTTAGGCCAGCTTGGCACTTGATGTAATTCTCCTTGGAATTTGCCCTTTTT
GAGTTTGGATCTTGGTTCATTCTCAAGCCTCAGACAGTGGTTCAAAGTTTTTTTCTTCCATTTCAGGTGT
CGTGACGTACGGCCACCATGACCGAGTACAAGCCCACGGTGCGCCTCGCCACCCGCGACGACGTCCCCAG
GGCCGTACGCACCCTCGCCGCCGCGTTCGCCGACTACCCCGCCACGCGCCACACCGTCGATCCGGACCGC
CACATCGAGCGGGTCACCGAGCTGCAAGAACTCTTCCTCACGCGCGTCGGGCTCGACATCGGCAAGGTGT
GGGTCGCGGACGACGGCGCCGCCGTGGCGGTCTGGACCACGCCGGAGAGCGTCGAAGCGGGGGCGGTGTT
CGCCGAGATCGGCCCGCGCATGGCCGAGTTGAGCGGTTCCCGGCTGGCCGCGCAGCAACAGATGGAAGGC
CTCCTGGCGCCGCACCGGCCCAAGGAGCCCGCGTGGTTCCTGGCCACCGTCGGAGTCTCGCCCGACCACC
AGGGCAAGGGTCTGGGCAGCGCCGTCGTGCTCCCCGGAGTGGAGGCGGCCGAGCGCGCCGGGGTGCCCGC
CTTCCTGGAGACCTCCGCGCCCCGCAACCTCCCCTTCTACGAGCGGCTCGGCTTCACCGTCACCGCCGAC
GTCGAGGTGCCCGAAGGACCGCGCACCTGGTGCATGACCCGCAAGCCCGGTGCCTGAACGCGTTAAGTCG
ACAATCAACCTCTGGATTACAAAATTTGTGAAAGATTGACTGGTATTCTTAACTATGTTGCTCCTTTTAC
GCTATGTGGATACGCTGCTTTAATGCCTTTGTATCATGCTATTGCTTCCCGTATGGCTTTCATTTTCTCC
TCCTTGTATAAATCCTGGTTGCTGTCTCTTTATGAGGAGTTGTGGCCCGTTGTCAGGCAACGTGGCGTGG
TGTGCACTGTGTTTGCTGACGCAACCCCCACTGGTTGGGGCATTGCCACCACCTGTCAGCTCCTTTCCGG
GACTTTCGCTTTCCCCCTCCCTATTGCCACGGCGGAACTCATCGCCGCCTGCCTTGCCCGCTGCTGGACA
GGGGCTCGGCTGTTGGGCACTGACAATTCCGTGGTGTTGTCGGGGAAATCATCGTCCTTTCCTTGGCTGC
TCGCCTGTGTTGCCACCTGGATTCTGCGCGGGACGTCCTTCTGCTACGTCCCTTCGGCCCTCAATCCAGC
GGACCTTCCTTCCCGCGGCCTGCTGCCGGCTCTGCGGCCTCTTCCGCGTCTTCGCCTTCGCCCTCAGACG
AGTCGGATCTCCCTTTGGGCCGCCTCCCCGCGTCGACTTTAAGACCAATGACTTACAAGGCAGCTGTAGA
TCTTAGCCACTTTTTAAAAGAAAAGGGGGGACTGGAAGGGCTAATTCACTCCCAACGAAGACAAGATCTG
CTTTTTGCTTGTACTGGGTCTCTCTGGTTAGACCAGATCTGAGCCTGGGAGCTCTCTGGCTAACTAGGGA
ACCCACTGCTTAAGCCTCAATAAAGCTTGCCTTGAGTGCTTCAAGTAGTGTGTGCCCGTCTGTTGTGTGA
CTCTGGTAACTAGAGATCCCTCAGACCCTTTTAGTCAGTGTGGAAAATCTCTAGCAGTACGTATAGTAGT
TCATGTCATCTTATTATTCAGTATTTATAACTTGCAAAGAAATGAATATCAGAGAGTGAGAGGAACTTGT
TTATTGCAGCTTATAATGGTTACAAATAAAGCAATAGCATCACAAATTTCACAAATAAAGCATTTTTTTC
ACTGCATTCTAGTTGTGGTTTGTCCAAACTCATCAATGTATCTTATCATGTCTGGCTCTAGCTATCCCGC
CCCTAACTCCGCCCATCCCGCCCCTAACTCCGCCCAGTTCCGCCCATTCTCCGCCCCATGGCTGACTAAT
TTTTTTTATTTATGCAGAGGCCGAGGCCGCCTCGGCCTCTGAGCTATTCCAGAAGTAGTGAGGAGGCTTT
TTTGGAGGCCTAGGGACGTACCCAATTCGCCCTATAGTGAGTCGTATTACGCGCGCTCACTGGCCGTCGT
TTTACAACGTCGTGACTGGGAAAACCCTGGCGTTACCCAACTTAATCGCCTTGCAGCACATCCCCCTTTC
GCCAGCTGGCGTAATAGCGAAGAGGCCCGCACCGATCGCCCTTCCCAACAGTTGCGCAGCCTGAATGGCG
AATGGG
[124 nt withheld, positions 3367-3490]
C
[91 nt withheld, positions 3492-3582]
A
[49 nt withheld, positions 3584-3632]
CCTTTGACGTTGGAGTCCACGTTCTTT
[37 nt withheld, positions 3660-3696]
ACCCTATCTCGGTCTATTCTTTTGATTTATAAGGGATTTTGCCGATTTCGGCCTATTGGTTAAAAAATGA
GCTGATTTAACAAAAATTTAACGCGAATTTTAACAAAATATTAACGCTTACAATTTAGGTGGCACTTTTC
GGGGAAATGTGCGCGGAACCCCTATTTGTTTATTTTTCTAAATACATTCAAATATGTATCCGCTCATGAG
ACAATAACCCTGATAAATGCTTCAATAATATTGAAAAAGGAAGAGTATGAGTATTCAACATTTCCGTGTC
GCCCTTATTCCCTTTTTTGCGGCATTTTGCCTTCCTGTTTTTGCTCACCCAGAAACGCTGGTGAAAGTAA
AAGATGCTGAAGATCAGTTGGGTGCACGAGTGGGTTACATCGAACTGGATCTCAACAGCGGTAAGATCCT
TGAGAGTTTTCGCCCCGAAGAACGTTTTCCAATGATGAGCACTTTTAAAGTTCTGCTATGTGGCGCGGTA
TTATCCCGTATTGACGCCGGGCAAGAGCAACTCGGTCGCCGCATACACTATTCTCAGAATGACTTGGTTG
AGTACTCACCAGTCACAGAAAAGCATCTTACGGATGGCATGACAGTAAGAGAATTATGCAGTGCTGCCAT
AACCATGAGTGATAACACTGCGGCCAACTTACTTCTGACAACGATCGGAGGACCGAAGGAGCTAACCGCT
TTTTTGCACAACATGGGGGATCATGTAACTCGCCTTGATCGTTGGGAACCGGAGCTGAATGAAGCCATAC
CAAACGACGAGCGTGACACCACGATGCCTGTAGCAATGGCAACAACGTTGCGCAAACTATTAACTGGCGA
ACTACTTACTCTAGCTTCCCGGCAACAATTAATAGACTGGATGGAGGCGGATAAAGTTGCAGGACCACTT
CTGCGCTCGGCCCTTCCGGCTGGCTGGTTTATTGCTGATAAATCTGGAGCCGGTGAGCGTGGGTCTCGCG
GTATCATTGCAGCACTGGGGCCAGATGGTAAGCCCTCCCGTATCGTAGTTATCTACACGACGGGGAGTCA
GGCAACTATGGATGAACGAAATAGACAGATCGCTGAGATAGGTGCCTCACTGATTAAGCATTGGTAACTG
TCAGACCAAGTTTACTCATATATACTTTAGATTGATTTAAAACTTCATTTTTAATTTAAAAGGATCTAGG
TGAAGATCCTTTTTGATAATCTCATGACCAAAATCCCTTAACGTGAGTTTTCGTTCCACTGAGCGTCAGA
CCCCGTAGAAAAGATCAAAGGATCTTCTTGAGATCCTTTTTTTCTGCGCGTAATCTGCTGCTTGCAAACA
AAAAAACCACCGCTACCAGCGGTGGTTTGTTTGCCGGATCAAGAGCTACCAACTCTTTTTCCGAAGGTAA
CTGGCTTCAGCAGAGCGCAGATACCAAATACTGTTCTTCTAGTGTAGCCGTAGTTAGGCCACCACTTCAA
GAACTCTGTAGCACCGCCTACATACCTCGCTCTGCTAATCCTGTTACCAGTGGCTGCTGCCAGTGGCGAT
AAGTCGTGTCTTACCGGGTTGGACTCAAGACGATAGTTACCGGATAAGGCGCAGCGGTCGGGCTGAACGG
GGGGTTCGTGCACACAGCCCAGCTTGGAGCGAACGACCTACACCGAACTGAGATACCTACAGCGTGAGCT
ATGAGAAAGCGCCACGCTTCCCGAAGGGAGAAAGGCGGACAGGTATCCGGTAAGCGGCAGGGTCGGAACA
GGAGAGCGCACGAGGGAGCTTCCAGGGGGAAACGCCTGGTATCTTTATAGTCCTGTCGGGTTTCGCCACC
TCTGACTTGAGCGTCGATTTTTGTGATGCTCGTCAGGGGGGCGGAGCCTATGGAAAAACGCCAGCAACGC
GGCCTTTTTACGGTTCCTGGCCTTTTGCTGGCCTTTTGCTCACATGTTCTTTCCTGCGTTATCCCCTGAT
TCTGTGGATAACCGTATTACCGCCTTTGAGTGAGCTGATACCGCTCGCCGCAGCCGAACGACCGAGCGCA
GCGAGTCAGTGAGCGAGGAAGCGGAAGAGCGCCCAATACGCAAACCGCCTCTCCCCGCGCGTTGGCCGAT
TCATTAATGCAGCTGGCACGACAGGTTTCCCGACTGGAAAGCGGGCAGTGAGCGCAACGCAATTAATGTG
AGTTAGCTCACTCATTAGGCACCCCAGGCTTTACACTTTATGCTTCCGGCTCGTATGTTGTGTGGAATTG
TGAGCGGATAACAATTTCACACAGGAAACAGCTATGACCATGATTACGCCAAGCGCGCAATTAACCCTCA
CTAAAGGGAACAAAAGCTGGAGCTGCAAGCTTAATGTAGTCTTATGCAATACTCTTGTAGTCTTGCAACA
TGGTAACGATGAGTTAGCAACATGCCTTACAAGGAGAGAAAAAGCACCGTGCATGCCGATTGGTGGAAGT
AAGGTGGTACGATCGTGCCTTATTAGGAAGGCAACAGACGGGTCTGACATGGATTGGACGAACCACTGAA
TTGCCGCATTGCAGAGATATTGTATTTAAGTGCCTAGCTCGATACATAAACGGGTCTCTCTGGTTAGACC
AGATCTGAGCCTGGGAGCTCTCTGGCTAACTAGGGAACCCACTGCTTAAGCCTCAATAAAGCTTGCCTTG
AGTGCTTCAAGTAGTGTGTGCCCGTCTGTTGTGTGACTCTGGTAACTAGAGATCCCTCAGACCCTTTTAG
TCAGTGTGGAAAATCTCTAGCAGTGGCGCCCGAACAGGGACTTGAAAGCGAAAGGGAAACCAGAGGAGCT
CTCTCGACGCAGGACTCGGCTTGCTGAAGCGCGCACGGCAAGAGGCGAGGGGCGGCGACTGGTGAGTACG
CCAAAAATTTTGACTAGCGGAGGCTAGAAGGAGAGAGATGGGTGCGAGAGCGTCAGTATTAAGCGGGGGA
GAATTAGATCGCGATGGGAAAAAATTCGGTTAAGGCCAGGGGGAAAGAAAAAATATAAATTAAAACATAT
AGTATGGGCAAGCAGGGAGCTAGAACGATTCGCAGTTAATCCTGGCCTGTTAGAAACATCAGAAGGCTGT
AGACAAATACTGGGACAGCTACAACCATCCCTTCAGACAGGATCAGAAGAACTTAGATCATTATATAATA
CAGTAGCAACCCTCTATTGTGTGCATCAAAGGATAGAGATAAAAGACACCAAGGAAGCTTTAGACAAGAT
AGAGGAAGAGCAAAACAAAAGTAAGACCACCGCACAGCAAGCGGCCGCTGATCTTCAGACCTGGAGGAGG
AGATATGAGGGACAATTGGAGAAGTGAATTATATAAATATAAAGTAGTAAAAATTGAACCATTAGGAGTA
GCACCCACCAAGGCAAAGAGAAGAGTGGTGCAGAGAGAAAAAAGAGCAGTGGGAATAGGAGCTTTGTTCC
TTGGGTTCTTGGGAGCAGCAGGAAGCACTATGGGCGCAGCGTCAATGACGCTGACGGTACAGGCCAGACA
ATTATTGTCTGGTATAGTGCAGCAGCAGAACAATTTGCTGAGGGCTATTGAGGCGCAACAGCATCTGTTG
CAACTCACAGTCTGGGGCATCAAGCAGCTCCAGGCAAGAATCCTGGCTGTGGAAAGATACCTAAAGGATC
AACAGCTCCTGGGGATTTGGGGTTGCTCTGGAAAACTCATTTGCACCACTGCTGTGCCTTGGAATGCTAG
TTGGAGTAATAAATCTCTGGAACAGATTTGGAATCACACGACCTGGATGGAGTGGGACAGAGAAATTAAC
AATTACACAAGCTTAATACACTCCTTAATTGAAGAATCGCAAAACCAGCAAGAAAAGAATGAACAAGAAT
TATTGGAATTAGATAAATGGGCAAGTTTGTGGAATTGGTTTAACATAACAAATTGGCTGTGGTATATAAA
ATTATTCATAATGATAGTAGGAGGCTTGGTAGGTTTAAGAATAGTTTTTGCTGTACTTTCTATAGTGAAT
AGAGTTAGGCAGGGATATTCACCATTATCGTTTCAGACCCACCTCCCAACCCCGAGGGGACCCAGAGAGG
GCCTATTTCCCATGATTCCTTCATATTTGCATATACGATACAAGGCTGTTAGAGAGATAATTAGAATTAA
TTTGACTGTAAACACAAAGATATTAGTACAAAATACGTGACGTAGAAAGTAATAATTTCTTGGGTAGTTT
GCAGTTTTAAAATTATGTTTTAAAATGGACTATCATATGCTTACCGTAACTTGAAAGTATTTCGATTTCT
TGGCTTTATATATCTTGTGGAAAGGACGAAACACCGCCCAATACTTAGGAACACCCGTTTTAGAGCTAGA
AATAGCAAGTTAAAATAAGGCTAGTCCGTTATCAACTTGAAAAAGTGGCACCGAGTCGGTGCTTTTTTAA
GCTTGGCGTAACTAGATCTTGAGACAAATGGCAGTATTCATCCACAATTTTAAAAGAAAAGGGGGGATTG
GGGGGTACAGTGCAGGGGAAAGAATAGTAGACATAATAGCAACAGACATACAAACTAAAGAATTACAAAA
ACAAATTACAAAAATTCAAAATTTTCGGGTTTATTACAGGGACAGCAGAGATCCACTTTGGCGCCGGCTC
GAGGGGG
Features (pLannotate 1.2.2; 29 found; start..end, strand, type, name):
     14..80      +  CDS            small t antigen (fragment): SV40 (simian virus 40) small t antigen
    106..317     +  promoter       EF-1α core promoter: core promoter for human elongation factor EF-1α
    318..1256    +  intron         EF-1α intron A: intron upstream of the start codon of human EF-1α
   1278..1877    +  CDS            PuroR (fragment): puromycin N-acetyltransferase; pac from Streptomyces; confers resistance to puromycin
   1893..2481    +  misc_feature   WPRE: woodchuck hepatitis virus posttranscriptional regulatory element
   2532..2551    +  misc_feature   cPPT/CTS (fragment): central polypurine tract and central termination sequence of HIV-1
   2553..2786    +  LTR            3' LTR (ΔU3): self-inactivating 3' long terminal repeat (LTR) from HIV-1
   2864..2985    +  polyA_signal   SV40 poly(A) signal: SV40 polyadenylation signal
   3025..3160    +  rep_origin     SV40 ori: SV40 origin of replication
   3181..3199    -  promoter       T7 promoter: promoter for bacteriophage T7 RNA polymerase
   3207..3362    +  CDS            lacZα (fragment): LacZα fragment of β-galactosidase; lacZ fragment
   3367..3795    +  rep_origin     f1 ori (sequence partly withheld): f1 bacteriophage origin of replication; arrow indicates direction of (+) strand synthesis
   3848..3952    +  promoter       AmpR promoter: bla
   3953..4813    +  CDS            AmpR: β-lactamase; bla; confers resistance to ampicillin, carbenicillin, and related antibiotics
   4984..5572    +  rep_origin     ori: high-copy-number ColE1/pMB1/pBR322/pUC origin of replication
   5755..5847    +  CDS            lacI (fragment): lac repressor; lacI; The lac repressor binds to the lac operator to inhibit transcription in E. coli. This inhibition can be relieved by adding lactose or isopropyl-β-D-thiogalactopyranoside (IPTG).
   5860..5881    +  protein_bind   CAP binding site: CAP binding activates transcription in the presence of cAMP. E. coli catabolite activator protein
   5896..5926    +  promoter       lac promoter: promoter for the E. coli lac operon
   5934..5950    +  protein_bind   lac operator: The lac repressor binds to the lac operator to inhibit transcription in E. coli. This inhibition can be relieved by adding lactose or isopropyl-β-D-thiogalactopyranoside (IPTG). lac repressor encoded by lacI
   5995..6013    +  promoter       T3 promoter: promoter for bacteriophage T3 RNA polymerase
   6041..6267    +  promoter       RSV promoter: Rous sarcoma virus enhancer/promoter
   6268..6448    +  LTR            5' LTR (truncated): truncated 5' long terminal repeat (LTR) from HIV-1
   6495..6620    +  misc_feature   HIV-1 Ψ: packaging signal of human immunodeficiency virus type 1
   6604..6967    +  CDS            HIV-1 gag (fragment): gag protein from human immunodeficiency virus 1; gag
   7113..7346    +  misc_feature   RRE: The Rev response element (RRE) of HIV-1 allows for Rev-dependent mRNA export from the nucleus to the cytoplasm.
   7723..7749    +  CDS            Rev (fragment): human immunodeficiency virus 1 (HIV-1) Rev protein; rev; enhances nuclear export of unspliced and incompletely spliced viral mRNAs
   7753..7993    +  promoter       U6 promoter: RNA polymerase III promoter for human U6 snRNA
   8023..8098    +  misc_RNA       gRNA scaffold: guide RNA scaffold for the Streptococcus pyogenes CRISPR/Cas9 system
   8154..8271    +  misc_feature   cPPT/CTS: central polypurine tract and central termination sequence of HIV-1
