[The description below was written by a language model from this plasmid's Addgene catalogue record and pLannotate feature annotations shown in this document.]
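Description:
VRK1 gRNA (BRDN0001149207) is a third-generation lentiviral CRISPR guide plasmid built on the lentiGuide-Puro backbone, carrying a single guide RNA designed against human VRK1 (also known as PCH1/PCH1A). In bacteria it is maintained as a high-copy plasmid through a ColE1/pUC-type origin and selected with ampicillin via the β-lactamase gene. An f1 origin, an SV40 origin and poly(A) signal, and remnants of lac and phage-promoter cloning sequences are also annotated in the backbone.

The lentiviral transfer cassette begins with an RSV promoter fused to a truncated HIV-1 5' LTR, which makes genomic RNA production independent of Tat. This is followed by the Ψ packaging signal with a gag fragment and the Rev response element for Rev-dependent nuclear export. It ends in a ΔU3 self-inactivating 3' LTR. Within this unit, a human U6 RNA polymerase III promoter drives the VRK1-targeting spacer joined to the Streptococcus pyogenes Cas9 guide scaffold. A cPPT/CTS element lies downstream of the scaffold. A separate EF-1α core promoter with its intron A then expresses puromycin N-acetyltransferase, so transduced mammalian cells can be selected with puromycin. A WPRE after this gene enhances transcript expression.

The plasmid does not encode Cas9, so the depositor notes that it should be paired with a separate Cas9 lentiviral vector or used in cells that already express Cas9. It belongs to a human kinome guide collection and is intended for Cas9-mediated targeting of VRK1 in human cells by lentiviral delivery.
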