Addgene plasmid #75524: VRK1 gRNA (BRDN0001149207)
Purpose: 3rd generation lentiviral gRNA plasmid targeting human VRK1
Depositing lab: John Doench & David Root. Depositing organization: Broad Institute. Publication: Optimized sgRNA design to maximize activity and minimize off-target effects of CRISPR-Cas9. Doench JG, Fusi N, Sullender M, Hegde M, Vaimberg EW, Donovan KF, Smith I, Tothova Z, Wilen C, Orchard R, Virgin HW, Listgarten J, Root DE. Nat Biotechnol. 2016 Jan 18. doi: 10.1038/nbt.3437. PubMed 26780180.
Backbone
  Vector backbone: lentiGuide-Puro
  Backbone manufacturer: Zhang Lab (Addgene plasmid # 52963)
  Vector type: Mammalian Expression, Lentiviral, CRISPR
  Selectable markers: Puromycin
Growth in bacteria
  Bacterial resistance: Ampicillin, 100 μg/mL
  Growth temperature: 37°C
  Growth strain: DH5alpha
  Copy number: High Copy
Gene/Insert
  Gene/Insert name: VRK1 (alt names: VRK1; NM_003384.2)
  gRNA/shRNA sequence: CCCAATACTTAGGAACACCC
  Species: H. sapiens (human)
  Entrez Gene: VRK1 (a.k.a. PCH1, PCH1A)
  Promoter: hU6
  Cloning method: Unknown
  Sequencing primers: 5′ U6-F; 3′ pS2-R
Terms and licenses: Academic/Nonprofit Terms; Industry Terms: Not Available to Industry
Depositor comments: The gRNA was designed to target the following Genbank reference sequence(s): NM_003384.2. Note that this plasmid does NOT contain Cas9. It should be used in conjunction with lentiCas9-Blast (Addgene #52962) or otherwise with cell lines already expressing Cas9. Browse the full kinome gRNA library at http://www.addgene.org/pooled-library/broadgpp-human-kinome/ or visit http://www.broadinstitute.org/rnai/public/ for detailed protocols and information.
How to cite: VRK1 gRNA (BRDN0001149207) was a gift from John Doench & David Root (Addgene plasmid # 75524 ; http://n2t.net/addgene:75524 ; RRID:Addgene_75524)
