>Addgene plasmid #75524 | VRK1 gRNA (BRDN0001149207) | depositor partial sequence | sequence record 142984 | Target Sequence
CCCAATACTTAGGAACACCC
