>Addgene plasmid #75524 | VRK1 gRNA (BRDN0001149207) | addgene partial sequence | sequence record 184051 | hU6-F
TAGAAAGTAATAATTTCTTGGGTAGTTTGCAGTTTTAAAATTATGTTTTAAAATGGACTATCATATGCTT
ACCGTAACTTGAAAGTATTTCGATTTCTTGGCTTTATATATCTTGTGGAAAGGACGAAACACCGCCCAAT
ACTTAGGAACACCCGTTTTAGAGCTAGAAATAGCAAGTTAAAATAAGGCTAGTCCGTTATCAACTTGAAA
AAGTGGCACCGAGTCGGTGCTTTTTTAAGCTTGGCGTAACTAGATCTTGAGACAAATGGCAGTATTCATC
CACAATTTTAAAAGAAAAGGGGGGATTGGGGGGTACAGTGCAGGGGAAAGAATAGTAGACATAATAGCAA
CAGACATACAAACTAAAGAATTACAAAAACAAATTACAAAAATTCAAAATTTTCGGGTTTATTACAGGGA
CAGCAGAGATCCACTTTGGCGCCGGCTCGAGGGGGCCCGGGTGCAAAGATGGATAAAGTTTTAAACAGAG
AGGAATCTTTGCAGCTAATGGACCTTCTAGGTCTTGAAAGGAGTGGGAATTGGCTCCGGTGCCCGTCAGT
GGGCAGAGCG
